Addgene plasmid #118320: mCherry-Rap2b
Purpose: Expression of human Rap2b
Depositing lab: Philip Stork. Depositing organization: Oregon Health & Science University. Publication: The interaction of Epac1 and Ran promotes Rap1 activation at the nuclear envelope. Liu C, Takahashi M, Li Y, Dillon TJ, Kaech S, Stork PJ. Mol Cell Biol. 2010 Aug;30(16):3956-69. doi: 10.1128/MCB.00242-10. Epub 2010 Jun 14. PubMed 20547757.
Backbone
  Vector backbone: mCherry-C1
  Backbone manufacturer: clontech
  Vector type: Mammalian Expression
Growth in bacteria
  Bacterial resistance: Kanamycin, 50 μg/mL
  Growth temperature: 37°C
  Growth strain: DH5alpha
  Copy number: High Copy
Gene/Insert
  Gene/Insert name: Rap2b
  Species: H. sapiens (human)
  Insert size (bp): 555
  Entrez Gene: RAP2B
  Tag / fusion protein: mCherry (N terminal on backbone)
  Cloning method: Restriction Enzyme; 5′ cloning site EcoRI (unknown if destroyed); 3′ cloning site XbaI (unknown if destroyed)
  Sequencing primers: 5′ mCherry-C:gcgcctacaacgtcaacatcaag
Terms and licenses: Academic/Nonprofit Terms; Industry Terms: Not Available to Industry
Depositor comments: human Rap2b was purchased from the Missouri S&T cDNA resouce center
How to cite: mCherry-Rap2b was a gift from Philip Stork (Addgene plasmid # 118320 ; http://n2t.net/addgene:118320 ; RRID:Addgene_118320)
