[The description below was written by a language model from this plasmid's Addgene catalogue record.]
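Description:
mCherry-Rap2b is a mammalian expression plasmid built on the Clontech mCherry-C1 backbone. It carries the human RAP2B coding sequence as a 555 bp insert. The cDNA, obtained from a commercial cDNA resource, was placed by restriction cloning between the EcoRI and XbaI sites of the multiple cloning site, downstream of the backbone's mCherry open reading frame. The small GTPase is therefore produced as a fusion with the red fluorescent protein at its N terminus. This orientation leaves the C terminus of Rap2b free, which matters for Ras-family GTPases because their C-terminal motif is lipid-modified and directs membrane attachment. The record does not say whether the two cloning sites survived ligation.

The plasmid is propagated in standard E. coli cloning strains as a high-copy construct under kanamycin selection. No feature table or promoter information is included. C1-series fluorescent protein vectors of this type generally drive the fusion from a CMV immediate-early promoter, with an SV40 polyadenylation signal and a dual kanamycin/neomycin resistance cassette, but these elements are not confirmed in the record for this construct.

The stated purpose is expression of human Rap2b. The fluorescent tag makes the construct suitable for transfecting cultured mammalian cells to visualise the subcellular distribution of Rap2b by live or fixed-cell microscopy. It can also be used to identify transfected cells and to detect the fusion protein biochemically. The plasmid comes from work on Rap-family GTPase activation and its spatial regulation at the nuclear envelope, where a tagged Rap2b would allow comparison with related Rap proteins.
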