>Addgene plasmid #118320 | mCherry-Rap2b | depositor partial sequence | sequence record 223450 | mCherry-C (gcgcctacaacgtcaacatcaag) sequence
GCTCCATCCACACGAGGATACACCATCGTGGAACAGTACGAACGCGCCGAGGGCCGCCACTCCACCGGCG
GCATGGACGAGCTGTACAAGTCCGGACTCAGATCTCGAGCTCAAGCTTCGAATTCTATGAGAGAGTACAA
AGTGGTGGTGCTGGGCTCGGGCGGCGTGGGCAAGTCCGCGCTCACCGTGCAGTTCGTGACGGGCTCCTTC
ATCGAGAAGTACGACCCGACCATCGAAGACTTTTACCGCAAGGAGATTGAGGTGGACTCGTCGCCGTCGG
TGCTGGAGATCCTGGATACGGCGGGCACCGAGCAGTTCGCGTCCATGCGGGACCTGTACATCAAGAACGG
CCAGGGCTTCATCCTGGTCTACAGCCTCGTCAACCAGCAGAGCTTCCAGGACATCAAGCCCATGCGGGAC
CAGATCATCCGCGTGAAGCGGTACGAGCGCGTGCCCATGATCCTGGTGGGCAACAAGGTGGACCTGGAGG
GTGAGCGCGAGGTCTCGTACGGGGAGGGCAAGGCCCTGGCTGAGGAGTGGAGCTGCCCCTTCATGGAGAC
GTCGGCCAAAAACAAAGCCTCGGTAGACGAGCTATTTGCCGAGATCGTGCGGCAGATGAACTACGCGGCG
CAGCCCAACGGCGATGAGGGCTGCTGCTCGGCCTGCGTGATCCTCTGACTCGAGTCTAGAGGGCCCGGGA
TCCACCGGATCTAGATAACTGATCATAATCAGCCATACCACATTTGTAGAGGTTTTACTTGCTTTAAAAA
ACCTCCCACACCTCCCCCTGAACCTGAAACATAAAATGAATGCAATTGTTGTTGTTAACTTGTTTATTGC
AGCTTATAATGGTTACAAATAAGCAATAGCATCACAAATTTCACAAATAAAGCATTTTTTTCACTGCATT
CTAGTTGTGGTTTGTCCAAACTCATCAATGTATCTTAACGCGTAATTGTAAGCGTTATATTTGTTAAATT
CGCGTAATTTTTGTTAATCAGCTCATTTTTTAACCCATAGGCCGAATCGGCAAATCCGTTATAATCAAAG
AATAGACGAGATAGGTTGGATGTTGTTCAGTTTGAACAGAGTCCACTTATTAAGAACGTGGATCTCACAG
CTCAAAGGGCTGAATACGGTATCATGGGGGATTGGACGGAATGACGTACATGCCGAGTACTCCAAGTTTT
GGATGTCAGCGAGTGTCCTGAGCTAGCTAGCGCAT
