LOCUS       Exported 5269 bp ds-DNA circular SYN 12-MAY-2021
DEFINITION  Expression of human Rap2b.
ACCESSION   .
VERSION     .
KEYWORDS    mCherry-Rap2b
SOURCE      synthetic DNA construct
  ORGANISM  synthetic DNA construct
REFERENCE   1 (bases 1 to 5269)
  AUTHORS   Liu C, Takahashi M, Li Y, Dillon TJ, Kaech S, Stork PJ
  TITLE     The interaction of Epac1 and Ran promotes Rap1 activation at the
            nuclear envelope.
  JOURNAL   Mol Cell Biol. 2010 Aug;30(16):3956-69. doi: 10.1128/MCB.00242-10.
            Epub 2010 Jun 14.
  PUBMED    20547757
REFERENCE   2 (bases 1 to 5269)
  AUTHORS   .
  TITLE     Direct Submission
  JOURNAL   Exported May 12, 2021 from SnapGene Server 1.1.58
            http://www.snapgene.com
FEATURES             Location/Qualifiers
     source          1..5269
                     /organism="synthetic DNA construct"
                     /mol_type="other DNA"
     enhancer        113..416
                     /label=CMV enhancer
                     /note="human cytomegalovirus immediate early enhancer"
     promoter        417..620
                     /label=CMV promoter
                     /note="human cytomegalovirus (CMV) immediate early
                     promoter"
     primer_bind     571..591
                     /label=CMV-F
                     /note="Human CMV immediate early promoter, forward primer"
     regulatory      659..668
                     /regulatory_class="other"
                     /note="vertebrate consensus sequence for strong initiation
                     of translation (Kozak, 1987)"
     CDS             665..1372
                     /codon_start=1
                     /product="monomeric derivative of DsRed fluorescent protein
                     (Shaner et al., 2004)"
                     /label=mCherry
                     /note="mammalian codon-optimized"
                     /translation="MVSKGEEDNMAIIKEFMRFKVHMEGSVNGHEFEIEGEGEGRPYEG
                     TQTAKLKVTKGGPLPFAWDILSPQFMYGSKAYVKHPADIPDYLKLSFPEGFKWERVMNF
                     EDGGVVTVTQDSSLQDGEFIYKVKLRGTNFPSDGPVMQKKTMGWEASSERMYPEDGALK
                     GEIKQRLKLKDGGHYDAEVKTTYKAKKPVQLPGAYNVNIKLDITSHNEDYTIVEQYERA
                     EGRHSTGGMDELYK"
     primer_bind     complement(810..828)
                     /label=mCherry-R
                     /note="mCherry, reverse primer"
     primer_bind     1078..1097
                     /label=mCherry-F
                     /note="mCherry, forward primer"
     polyA_signal    2109..2230
                     /label=SV40 poly(A) signal
                     /note="SV40 polyadenylation signal"
     primer_bind     complement(2146..2165)
                     /label=SV40pA-R
                     /note="SV40 polyA, reverse primer"
     primer_bind     2200..2219
                     /label=EBV-rev
                     /note="SV40 polyA terminator, reverse primer"
     rep_origin      complement(2237..2692)
                     /direction=LEFT
                     /label=f1 ori
                     /note="f1 bacteriophage origin of replication; arrow
                     indicates direction of (+) strand synthesis"
     primer_bind     complement(2374..2395)
                     /label=F1ori-F
                     /note="F1 origin, forward primer"
     primer_bind     2586..2605
                     /label=F1ori-R
                     /note="F1 origin, reverse primer"
     promoter        2719..2823
                     /gene="bla"
                     /label=AmpR promoter
     promoter        2825..3182
                     /label=SV40 promoter
                     /note="SV40 enhancer and early promoter"
     primer_bind     complement(2848..2868)
                     /label=pBABE 3'
                     /note="SV40 enhancer, reverse primer for pBABE vectors"
     rep_origin      3033..3168
                     /label=SV40 ori
                     /note="SV40 origin of replication"
     primer_bind     3095..3114
                     /label=SV40pro-F
                     /note="SV40 promoter/origin, forward primer"
     CDS             3217..4011
                     /codon_start=1
                     /gene="aph(3')-II (or nptII)"
                     /product="aminoglycoside phosphotransferase from Tn5"
                     /label=NeoR/KanR
                     /note="confers resistance to neomycin, kanamycin, and G418
                     (Geneticin(R))"
                     /translation="MIEQDGLHAGSPAAWVERLFGYDWAQQTIGCSDAAVFRLSAQGRP
                     VLFVKTDLSGALNELQDEAARLSWLATTGVPCAAVLDVVTEAGRDWLLLGEVPGQDLLS
                     SHLAPAEKVSIMADAMRRLHTLDPATCPFDHQAKHRIERARTRMEAGLVDQDDLDEEHQ
                     GLAPAELFARLKASMPDGEDLVVTHGDACLPNIMVENGRFSGFIDCGRLGVADRYQDIA
                     LATRDIAEELGGEWADRFLVLYGIAAPDSQRIAFYRLLDEFF"
     primer_bind     complement(3271..3290)
                     /label=Neo-R
                     /note="Neomycin resistance gene, reverse primer"
     primer_bind     3881..3900
                     /label=Neo-F
                     /note="Neomycin resistance gene, forward primer"
     primer_bind     complement(4199..4218)
                     /label=TK-pA-R
                     /note="Thymidine kinase polyA, reverse primer"
     polyA_signal    4243..4290
                     /label=HSV TK poly(A) signal
                     /note="herpes simplex virus thymidine kinase
                     polyadenylation signal (Cole and Stacy, 1985)"
     rep_origin      4619..5207
                     /direction=RIGHT
                     /label=ori
                     /note="high-copy-number ColE1/pMB1/pBR322/pUC origin of
                     replication"
     primer_bind     5108..5127
                     /label=pBR322ori-F
                     /note="pBR322 origin, forward primer"
ORIGIN
        1 ctttcctgcg ttatcccctg attctgtgga taaccgtatt accgccatgc attagttatt
       61 aatagtaatc aattacgggg tcattagttc atagcccata tatggagttc cgcgttacat
      121 aacttacggt aaatggcccg cctggctgac cgcccaacga cccccgccca ttgacgtcaa
      181 taatgacgta tgttcccata gtaacgccaa tagggacttt ccattgacgt caatgggtgg
      241 agtatttacg gtaaactgcc cacttggcag tacatcaagt gtatcatatg ccaagtacgc
      301 cccctattga cgtcaatgac ggtaaatggc ccgcctggca ttatgcccag tacatgacct
      361 tatgggactt tcctacttgg cagtacatct acgtattagt catcgctatt accatggtga
      421 tgcggttttg gcagtacatc aatgggcgtg gatagcggtt tgactcacgg ggatttccaa
      481 gtctccaccc cattgacgtc aatgggagtt tgttttggca ccaaaatcaa cgggactttc
      541 caaaatgtcg taacaactcc gccccattga cgcaaatggg cggtaggcgt gtacggtggg
      601 aggtctatat aagcagagct ggtttagtga accgtcagat ccgctagcgc taccggtcgc
      661 caccatggtg agcaagggcg aggaggataa catggccatc atcaaggagt tcatgcgctt
      721 caaggtgcac atggagggct ccgtgaacgg ccacgagttc gagatcgagg gcgagggcga
      781 gggccgcccc tacgagggca cccagaccgc caagctgaag gtgaccaagg gtggccccct
      841 gcccttcgcc tgggacatcc tgtcccctca gttcatgtac ggctccaagg cctacgtgaa
      901 gcaccccgcc gacatccccg actacttgaa gctgtccttc cccgagggct tcaagtggga
      961 gcgcgtgatg aacttcgagg acggcggcgt ggtgaccgtg acccaggact cctccctgca
     1021 ggacggcgag ttcatctaca aggtgaagct gcgcggcacc aacttcccct ccgacggccc
     1081 cgtaatgcag aagaagacca tgggctggga ggcctcctcc gagcggatgt accccgagga
     1141 cggcgccctg aagggcgaga tcaagcagag gctgaagctg aaggacggcg gccactacga
     1201 cgctgaggtc aagaccacct acaaggccaa gaagcccgtg cagctgcccg gcgcctacaa
     1261 cgtcaacatc aagttggaca tcacctccca caacgaggac tacaccatcg tggaacagta
     1321 cgaacgcgcc gagggccgcc actccaccgg cggcatggac gagctgtaca agtccggact
     1381 cagatctcga gctcaagctt cgaattctat gagagagtac aaagtggtgg tgctgggctc
     1441 gggcggcgtg ggcaagtccg cgctcaccgt gcagttcgtg acgggctcct tcatcgagaa
     1501 gtacgacccg accatcgaag acttttaccg caaggagatt gaggtggact cgtcgccgtc
     1561 ggtgctggag atcctggata cggcgggcac cgagcagttc gcgtccatgc gggacctgta
     1621 catcaagaac ggccagggct tcatcctggt ctacagcctc gtcaaccagc agagcttcca
     1681 ggacatcaag cccatgcggg accagatcat ccgcgtgaag cggtacgagc gcgtgcccat
     1741 gatcctggtg ggcaacaagg tggacctgga gggtgagcgc gaggtctcgt acggggaggg
     1801 caaggccctg gctgaggagt ggagctgccc cttcatggag acgtcggcca aaaacaaagc
     1861 ctcggtagac gagctatttg ccgagatcgt gcggcagatg aactacgcgg cgcagcccaa
     1921 cggcgatgag ggctgctgct cggcctgcgt gatcctctga ctcgagtcta gagggcccgg
     1981 gatccaccgg atctagataa ctgatcataa tcagccatac cacatttgta gaggttttac
     2041 ttgctttaaa aaacctccca cacctccccc tgaacctgaa acataaaatg aatgcaattg
     2101 ttgttgttaa cttgtttatt gcagcttata atggttacaa ataaagcaat agcatcacaa
     2161 atttcacaaa taaagcattt ttttcactgc attctagttg tggtttgtcc aaactcatca
     2221 atgtatctta acgcgtaaat tgtaagcgtt aatattttgt taaaattcgc gttaaatttt
     2281 tgttaaatca gctcattttt taaccaatag gccgaaatcg gcaaaatccc ttataaatca
     2341 aaagaataga ccgagatagg gttgagtgtt gttccagttt ggaacaagag tccactatta
     2401 aagaacgtgg actccaacgt caaaggnnnn nnnnnnnnnn nnnnnnnnnn nnnnnnnnnn
     2461 nnnnnnnnnn nnnnntnnnn nnnnnnnnnn nnnnnnnnnn nnnnnnnnnn nnnnnnnnnn
     2521 nnnnnnnnnn nnnnnnnnnn nnnnnnnnnn nnnnnnnnnn nnnnnnngnn nnnnnnnnnn
     2581 nnnnnnnnnn nnnnnnnnnn nnnnnnnnnn nnnnnnnnnn nnnnnnnnnn nnnnnnnnnn
     2641 nnnnnnnnnn nnnnnnnnnn nnnnnnnnnn nnnnnnnnnn nnnnnnnnnn nncaggtggc
     2701 acttttcggg gaaatgtgcg cggaacccct atttgtttat ttttctaaat acattcaaat
     2761 atgtatccgc tcatgagaca ataaccctga taaatgcttc aataatattg aaaaaggaag
     2821 agtcctgagg cggaaagaac cagctgtgga atgtgtgtca gttagggtgt ggaaagtccc
     2881 caggctcccc agcaggcaga agtatgcaaa gcatgcatct caattagtca gcaaccaggt
     2941 gtggaaagtc cccaggctcc ccagcaggca gaagtatgca aagcatgcat ctcaattagt
     3001 cagcaaccat agtcccgccc ctaactccgc ccatcccgcc cctaactccg cccagttccg
     3061 cccattctcc gccccatggc tgactaattt tttttattta tgcagaggcc gaggccgcct
     3121 cggcctctga gctattccag aagtagtgag gaggcttttt tggaggccta ggcttttgca
     3181 aagatcgatc aagagacagg atgaggatcg tttcgcatga ttgaacaaga tggattgcac
     3241 gcaggttctc cggccgcttg ggtggagagg ctattcggct atgactgggc acaacagaca
     3301 atcggctgct ctgatgccgc cgtgttccgg ctgtcagcgc aggggcgccc ggttcttttt
     3361 gtcaagaccg acctgtccgg tgccctgaat gaactgcaag acgaggcagc gcggctatcg
     3421 tggctggcca cgacgggcgt tccttgcgca gctgtgctcg acgttgtcac tgaagcggga
     3481 agggactggc tgctattggg cgaagtgccg gggcaggatc tcctgtcatc tcaccttgct
     3541 cctgccgaga aagtatccat catggctgat gcaatgcggc ggctgcatac gcttgatccg
     3601 gctacctgcc cattcgacca ccaagcgaaa catcgcatcg agcgagcacg tactcggatg
     3661 gaagccggtc ttgtcgatca ggatgatctg gacgaagagc atcaggggct cgcgccagcc
     3721 gaactgttcg ccaggctcaa ggcgagcatg cccgacggcg aggatctcgt cgtgacccat
     3781 ggcgatgcct gcttgccgaa tatcatggtg gaaaatggcc gcttttctgg attcatcgac
     3841 tgtggccggc tgggtgtggc ggaccgctat caggacatag cgttggctac ccgtgatatt
     3901 gctgaagagc ttggcggcga atgggctgac cgcttcctcg tgctttacgg tatcgccgct
     3961 cccgattcgc agcgcatcgc cttctatcgc cttcttgacg agttcttctg agcgggactc
     4021 tggggttcga aatgaccgac caagcgacgc ccaacctgcc atcacgagat ttcgattcca
     4081 ccgccgcctt ctatgaaagg ttgggcttcg gaatcgtttt ccgggacgcc ggctggatga
     4141 tcctccagcg cggggatctc atgctggagt tcttcgccca ccctaggggg aggctaactg
     4201 aaacacggaa ggagacaata ccggaaggaa cccgcgctat gacggcaata aaaagacaga
     4261 ataaaacgca cggtgttggg tcgtttgttc ataaacgcgg ggttcggtcc cagggctggc
     4321 actctgtcga taccccaccg agaccccatt ggggccaata cgcccgcgtt tcttcctttt
     4381 ccccacccca ccccccaagt tcgggtgaag gcccagggct cgcagccaac gtcggggcgg
     4441 caggccctgc catagcctca ggttactcat atatacttta gattgattta aaacttcatt
     4501 tttaatttaa aaggatctag gtgaagatcc tttttgataa tctcatgacc aaaatccctt
     4561 aacgtgagtt ttcgttccac tgagcgtcag accccgtaga aaagatcaaa ggatcttctt
     4621 gagatccttt ttttctgcgc gtaatctgct gcttgcaaac aaaaaaacca ccgctaccag
     4681 cggtggtttg tttgccggat caagagctac caactctttt tccgaaggta actggcttca
     4741 gcagagcgca gataccaaat actgttcttc tagtgtagcc gtagttaggc caccacttca
     4801 agaactctgt agcaccgcct acatacctcg ctctgctaat cctgttacca gtggctgctg
     4861 ccagtggcga taagtcgtgt cttaccgggt tggactcaag acgatagtta ccggataagg
     4921 cgcagcggtc gggctgaacg gggggttcgt gcacacagcc cagcttggag cgaacgacct
     4981 acaccgaact gagataccta cagcgtgagc tatgagaaag cgccacgctt cccgaaggga
     5041 gaaaggcgga caggtatccg gtaagcggca gggtcggaac aggagagcgc acgagggagc
     5101 ttccaggggg aaacgcctgg tatctttata gtcctgtcgg gtttcgccac ctctgacttg
     5161 agcgtcgatt tttgtgatgc tcgtcagggg ggcggagcct atggaaaaac gccagcaacg
     5221 cggccttttt acggttcctg gccttttgct ggccttttgc tcacatgtt
//
